Addgene plasmid #212497: pTwist-SARS-CoV-2 Spike-deltaC18 N440K (AAG)
Purpose: Encodes SARS-CoV-2 spike N440K for pseudovirus production
Depositing lab: Alejandro Balazs. Depositing organization: Massachusetts General Hospital. Publication: Ongoing evolution of SARS-CoV-2 drives escape from mRNA vaccine-induced humoral immunity. Roederer AL, Cao Y, Denis KS, Sheehan ML, Li CJ, Lam EC, Gregory DJ, Poznansky MC, Iafrate AJ, Canaday DH, Gravenstein S, Garcia-Beltran WF, Balazs AB. medRxiv [Preprint]. 2024 Mar 7:2024.03.05.24303815. doi: 10.1101/2024.03.05.24303815. PubMed 38496628.
Backbone
  Vector backbone: pTwist-CMV-BetaGlobin-WPRE-Neo
  Backbone manufacturer: Twist
  Vector type: Mammalian Expression
Growth in bacteria
  Bacterial resistance: Ampicillin, 100 μg/mL
  Growth temperature: 37°C
  Growth strain: DH5alpha
  Copy number: High Copy
Gene/Insert
  Gene/Insert name: SARS-CoV-2 Spike N440K
  Species: Severe acute respiratory syndrome coronavirus 2
  Mutation: N440K
  Entrez Gene: S (a.k.a. GU280_gp02, spike glycoprotein)
  Promoter: CAG
  Cloning method: Ligation Independent Cloning
Terms and licenses: Academic/Nonprofit Terms; Industry Terms: Not Available to Industry
Depositor comments: Please visit https://www.medrxiv.org/content/10.1101/2024.03.05.24303815v1 for medRxiv preprint.
How to cite: pTwist-SARS-CoV-2 Spike-deltaC18 N440K (AAG) was a gift from Alejandro Balazs (Addgene plasmid # 212497 ; http://n2t.net/addgene:212497 ; RRID:Addgene_212497)
