[The description below was written by a language model from this plasmid's Addgene catalogue record and pLannotate feature annotations shown in this document.]
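Description:
pTwist-SARS-CoV-2 Spike-deltaC18 N440K (AAG) is a 10,462 nt mammalian expression plasmid built on the Twist pTwist-CMV-BetaGlobin-WPRE-Neo backbone. It encodes the SARS-CoV-2 spike glycoprotein carrying the receptor-binding-domain substitution N440K. The "(AAG)" in the name presumably denotes the lysine codon used, though the record does not say so. "deltaC18" indicates removal of the last 18 residues of the cytoplasmic tail, a truncation commonly used to improve spike incorporation into pseudotyped particles. This agrees with the annotated spike open reading frame of 3,765 nt, which is slightly shorter than full length.

The catalogue entry lists the promoter as CAG. The feature table, however, shows a CMV enhancer followed by CMV promoter elements and a truncated human β-globin intron upstream of the coding sequence, which matches the backbone name, so the two sources differ on this point. Downstream, a WPRE enhances transcript stability and expression, and an SV40 polyadenylation signal is annotated after it, on the reverse strand. The expression unit is flanked by 5' and 3' β-globin insulator elements and by bacterial and T7 terminators that limit read-through.

A separate SV40 early promoter–neo–bGH poly(A) cassette permits G418 selection in mammalian cells. In E. coli the plasmid is maintained through a high-copy ColE1/pUC-type origin and ampicillin resistance.

The stated purpose is production of pseudovirus displaying the N440K spike. This would typically involve co-transfecting producer cells with packaging and reporter plasmids, and the associated study examined SARS-CoV-2 escape from mRNA vaccine-induced humoral immunity.
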