Features (pLannotate 1.2.2; 21 found; start..end, strand, type, name):
      1..3765    +  CDS            S: SPIKE_SARS2 - Experimental evidence at protein level: Swiss-Prot protein existence level 1. [Spike glycoprotein]: May down-regulate host tetherin (BST2) by lysosomal degradation, thereby counteracting its antiviral activity. From Severe acute respiratory syndrome coronavirus 2 (2019-nCoV) (SARS-CoV-2).
   3839..4427    +  misc_feature   WPRE: woodchuck hepatitis virus posttranscriptional regulatory element
   4480..4601    -  polyA_signal   SV40 poly(A) signal: SV40 polyadenylation signal
   4624..4693    -  CDS            large T antigen (fragment): large T antigen from SV40 (simian virus 40)
   4716..4762    +  terminator     T7 terminator: transcription terminator for bacteriophage T7 RNA polymerase
   4792..4928    +  terminator     rrnG terminator: transcription terminator from the E. coli ribosomal RNA rrnG operon (Albrechtsen et al., 1991)
   4973..5044    +  misc_feature   3' β-globin insulator: insulator downstream of the human β-globin locus (Farrell et al., 2002)
   5089..5285    +  promoter       SV40 promoter: SV40 early promoter
   5299..6090    +  CDS            neo: KKA2_KLEPN - Also known as kan, nptII. Experimental evidence at protein level: Swiss-Prot protein existence level 1. Resistance to kanamycin, neomycin, paromomycin, ribostamycin, butirosin and gentamicin B. From Klebsiella pneumoniae.
   6104..6328    +  polyA_signal   bGH poly(A) signal: bovine growth hormone polyadenylation signal
   6524..7112    -  rep_origin     ori: high-copy-number ColE1/pMB1/pBR322/pUC origin of replication
   7284..7348    -  CDS            bla(M) (fragment): β-lactamase lacking the signal sequence; bla(M); allows cytosolic expression of β-lactamase
   7858..8718    +  CDS            AmpR: β-lactamase; bla; confers resistance to ampicillin, carbenicillin, and related antibiotics
   8731..8867    +  terminator     rrnG terminator: transcription terminator from the E. coli ribosomal RNA rrnG operon (Albrechtsen et al., 1991)
   9019..9090    +  misc_feature   5' β-globin insulator: insulator upstream of the human β-globin locus (Farrell et al., 2002)
   9095..9141    -  terminator     T7 terminator: transcription terminator for bacteriophage T7 RNA polymerase
   9159..9207    -  polyA_signal   poly(A) signal: synthetic polyadenylation signal
   9288..9591    +  enhancer       CMV enhancer: human cytomegalovirus immediate early enhancer
   9664..9681    -  promoter       CMV promoter (fragment): human cytomegalovirus (CMV) immediate early promoter
   9744..9795    +  promoter       CMVd2 promoter: truncated human cytomegalovirus (CMV) immediate early promoter that yields moderately reduced expression relative to the full-length promoter
   9929..10404   +  intron         β-globin intron: internally truncated intron from human β-globin
>Addgene plasmid #212497 | pTwist-SARS-CoV-2 Spike-deltaC18 N440K (AAG) | addgene full sequence | sequence record 432815 | Addgene NGS Result
ATGTTTGTGTTCCTCGTTCTCCTGCCCCTCGTTTCTTCCCAATGCGTGAACCTCACAACTAGAACGCAGC
TCCCACCCGCTTACACGAACTCTTTTACTCGTGGAGTATACTATCCCGATAAAGTCTTTAGGTCCAGTGT
CCTTCATTCTACTCAAGACCTTTTCCTGCCATTCTTCTCAAATGTCACCTGGTTCCATGCTATCCACGTT
TCTGGCACCAACGGAACTAAACGATTTGATAATCCCGTCTTGCCATTTAACGATGGCGTATACTTTGCCT
CAACGGAGAAGTCCAACATTATCCGGGGATGGATATTTGGCACCACCCTGGACTCCAAGACACAGTCTCT
CCTCATTGTGAACAACGCCACCAATGTCGTCATCAAAGTCTGTGAATTTCAATTTTGTAACGATCCCTTT
CTCGGGGTTTATTATCATAAGAATAACAAGTCTTGGATGGAGTCAGAGTTCCGCGTTTACAGTTCCGCTA
ACAACTGTACTTTTGAGTACGTTTCCCAACCATTTCTCATGGATCTTGAAGGGAAGCAAGGCAACTTCAA
GAATCTCCGCGAATTTGTGTTTAAGAATATAGACGGCTACTTCAAAATTTATAGCAAGCATACCCCGATA
AATCTGGTTCGGGATCTCCCTCAAGGCTTCTCCGCGTTGGAACCCCTCGTGGACTTGCCGATTGGCATCA
ACATCACCCGGTTCCAAACCCTTCTTGCCCTTCATCGAAGCTACCTCACGCCTGGCGACAGTAGTAGTGG
TTGGACAGCGGGCGCAGCAGCCTACTATGTGGGATATTTGCAACCACGCACCTTTCTTCTCAAATATAAC
GAAAACGGAACAATTACCGATGCCGTAGACTGTGCCCTCGATCCCCTGTCCGAAACTAAATGCACACTCA
AGTCCTTCACAGTTGAGAAAGGCATATACCAAACCAGTAACTTCCGCGTCCAACCCACCGAATCCATTGT
TCGATTCCCTAACATCACCAATTTGTGTCCTTTCGGTGAAGTATTTAATGCCACTCGATTTGCATCAGTT
TATGCCTGGAATCGCAAGCGAATATCAAATTGTGTTGCAGATTATAGTGTCCTGTATAATAGCGCATCAT
TCAGCACTTTTAAGTGTTATGGGGTCAGCCCTACGAAATTGAATGACTTGTGTTTTACCAACGTTTACGC
AGATTCTTTCGTCATACGCGGCGACGAAGTCCGACAGATTGCACCGGGGCAAACCGGAAAGATAGCAGAC
TATAATTATAAGTTGCCGGATGACTTCACCGGCTGCGTTATAGCATGGAACTCCAATAAGCTCGATTCAA
AAGTCGGCGGCAACTATAATTATCTTTACCGCCTGTTTCGCAAGTCAAATCTGAAGCCCTTTGAACGTGA
CATCTCCACCGAAATTTATCAAGCTGGCAGCACCCCATGTAATGGAGTGGAAGGGTTTAACTGTTATTTT
CCCCTTCAATCATACGGATTTCAACCAACAAATGGGGTGGGCTATCAACCATATCGGGTGGTAGTCTTGA
GCTTTGAGCTGCTCCACGCACCGGCTACAGTTTGCGGACCGAAGAAAAGCACTAACCTGGTGAAGAATAA
ATGTGTGAACTTCAACTTTAATGGGCTCACCGGAACAGGGGTGCTGACAGAATCAAACAAGAAATTTCTC
CCTTTTCAACAATTTGGTAGAGACATTGCCGATACCACAGATGCCGTCCGCGATCCGCAAACACTGGAAA
TCCTCGATATAACACCCTGTAGCTTCGGCGGGGTCAGCGTGATAACTCCCGGAACGAACACATCCAACCA
AGTGGCTGTCCTGTATCAAGATGTCAACTGTACCGAAGTCCCTGTGGCGATACACGCCGACCAACTGACA
CCCACCTGGAGAGTCTACTCAACAGGTTCCAATGTCTTTCAAACTAGAGCGGGTTGTCTCATTGGCGCTG
AGCATGTCAATAATTCATACGAATGTGATATTCCTATTGGGGCAGGAATCTGTGCGTCTTATCAAACTCA
AACGAACTCACCACGGCGCGCTCGCTCAGTAGCCAGCCAGTCCATAATCGCCTATACCATGAGTCTCGGG
GCTGAGAACTCCGTGGCTTATTCAAACAATTCCATCGCAATCCCAACTAACTTTACCATTAGCGTTACCA
CGGAAATCTTGCCCGTCAGCATGACTAAGACGAGCGTAGACTGTACGATGTATATCTGTGGGGATTCCAC
CGAGTGTAGCAACCTCTTGCTTCAATACGGGTCTTTCTGTACTCAACTCAACCGAGCATTGACCGGAATT
GCGGTCGAACAAGACAAGAATACCCAAGAGGTGTTCGCACAAGTAAAGCAAATATACAAAACGCCGCCAA
TCAAAGATTTTGGCGGGTTTAATTTTAGCCAAATACTGCCAGACCCATCTAAGCCTTCAAAACGCAGCTT
TATCGAGGATCTGCTGTTCAACAAAGTTACGTTGGCTGACGCGGGTTTCATTAAGCAGTATGGGGATTGT
TTGGGAGACATTGCGGCCCGCGACCTTATCTGTGCTCAAAAATTCAATGGGTTGACAGTTCTGCCCCCTC
TGCTCACTGATGAGATGATTGCACAGTATACATCAGCATTGTTGGCAGGAACCATTACATCCGGCTGGAC
TTTTGGCGCGGGTGCGGCCCTTCAAATACCTTTCGCTATGCAAATGGCTTACAGATTCAATGGGATTGGT
GTCACGCAAAATGTATTGTATGAAAATCAGAAGCTGATCGCTAATCAATTTAACAGCGCGATTGGCAAGA
TCCAAGATTCACTGTCAAGCACAGCGTCCGCCCTCGGCAAACTCCAAGATGTTGTGAATCAAAACGCCCA
GGCCCTGAATACCCTCGTGAAGCAACTGAGTTCTAACTTCGGCGCAATCTCCAGCGTCCTCAACGACATA
TTGTCCAGACTTGATAAGGTGGAAGCCGAGGTGCAAATTGATCGGCTCATCACAGGCAGGCTCCAGTCAC
TCCAAACTTATGTGACACAACAGTTGATCCGGGCTGCTGAGATACGAGCAAGCGCCAACCTGGCCGCCAC
TAAAATGTCAGAGTGCGTGCTCGGGCAGTCCAAACGGGTTGACTTTTGTGGCAAGGGCTATCACTTGATG
TCCTTCCCCCAATCCGCCCCACATGGAGTGGTCTTTCTCCACGTCACTTATGTCCCTGCTCAAGAGAAGA
ACTTTACGACAGCTCCAGCAATCTGTCACGATGGCAAAGCGCACTTTCCCAGGGAAGGCGTTTTCGTCAG
TAATGGCACGCATTGGTTTGTGACCCAAAGGAATTTCTATGAACCCCAAATCATAACCACTGACAATACA
TTTGTCTCAGGCAACTGTGATGTGGTCATTGGGATCGTGAACAACACGGTATATGATCCCCTGCAACCCG
AGTTGGATAGCTTCAAAGAGGAATTGGATAAATACTTTAAGAATCATACTTCACCCGATGTTGATCTCGG
GGACATATCAGGAATAAATGCAAGTGTCGTCAACATTCAGAAAGAGATTGATCGCCTTAATGAGGTCGCC
AAGAACTTGAATGAATCTTTGATCGACTTGCAAGAACTGGGCAAATACGAACAATATATTAAATGGCCCT
GGTACATTTGGTTGGGCTTTATCGCCGGACTTATAGCTATCGTTATGGTCACAATTATGTTGTGCTGTAT
GACTAGCTGTTGTTCCTGCTTGAAAGGATGTTGCAGTTGCGGATCTTGTTGTAAATAAAGGATCCTCTAG
AAGTTGTCTCCTCCTGCACTGACTGACTGATACAATCGATTTCTGGATCCGCAGGCCTAATCAACCTCTG
GATTACAAAATTTGTGAAAGATTGACTGGTATTCTTAACTATGTTGCTCCTTTTACGCTATGTGGATACG
CTGCTTTAATGCCTTTGTATCATGCTATTGCTTCCCGTATGGCTTTCATTTTCTCCTCCTTGTATAAATC
CTGGTTGCTGTCTCTTTATGAGGAGTTGTGGCCCGTTGTCAGGCAACGTGGCGTGGTGTGCACTGTGTTT
GCTGACGCAACCCCCACTGGTTGGGGCATTGCCACCACCTGTCAGCTCCTTTCCGGGACTTTCGCTTTCC
CCCTCCCTATTGCCACGGCGGAACTCATCGCCGCCTGCCTTGCCCGCTGCTGGACAGGGGCTCGGCTGTT
GGGCACTGACAATTCCGTGGTGTTGTCGGGGAAGCTGACGTCCTTTCCATGGCTGCTCGCCTGTGTTGCC
ACCTGGATTCTGCGCGGGACGTCCTTCTGCTACGTCCCTTCGGCCCTCAATCCAGCGGACCTTCCTTCCC
GCGGCCTGCTGCCGGCTCTGCGGCCTCTTCCGCGTCTTCGCCTTCGCCCTCAGACGAGTCGGATCTCCCT
TTGGGCCGCCTCCCCGCCTGTCTAGCTTGACTGACTGAGATACAGCGTACCTTCAGCTCACAGACATGAT
AAGATACATTGATGAGTTTGGACAAACCACAACTAGAATGCAGTGAAAAAAATGCTTTATTTGTGAAATT
TGTGATGCTATTGCTTTATTTGTAACCATTATAAGCTGCAATAAACAAGTTAACAACAACAATTGCATTC
ATTTTATGTTTCAGGTTCAGGGGGAGGTGTGGGAGGTTTTTTAAAGCAAGTAAAACCTCTACAAATGTGG
TATTGGCCCATCTCTATCGGTATCGTAGCATAACCCCTTGGGGCCTCTAAACGGGTCTTGAGGGGTTTTT
TGTGCCCCTCGGGCCGGATTGCTATCTACCGGCATTGGCGCAGAAAAAAATGCCTGATGCGACGCTGCGC
GTCTTATACTCCCACATATGCCAGATTCAGCAACGGATACGGCTTCCCCAACTTGCCCACTTCCATACGT
GTCCTCCTTACCAGAAATTTATCCTTAAGGTCGTCAGCTATCCTGCAGGCGATCTCTCGATTTCGATCAA
GACATTCCTTTAATGGTCTTTTCTGGACACCACTAGGGGTCAGAAGTAGTTCATCAAACTTTCTTCCCTC
CCTAATCTCATTGGTTACCTTGGGCTATCGAAACTTAATTAAGCGATCTGCATCTCAATTAGTCAGCAAC
CATAGTCCCGCCCCTAACTCCGCCCATCCCGCCCCTAACTCCGCCCAGTTCCGCCCATTCTCCGCCCCAT
CGCTGACTAATTTTTTTTATTTATGCAGAGGCCGAGGCCGCCTCGGCCTCTGAGCTATTCCAGAAGTAGT
GAGGAGGCTTTTTTGGAGGCCTAGGCTTTTGCAAAGGAGGTAGCCAACATGATTGAACAAGATGGATTGC
ACGCAGGTTCTCCCGCCGCTTGGGTGGAGAGGCTATTCGGCTATGACTGGGCACAACAGACAATCGGCTG
CTCTGATGCCGCCGTGTTCCGGCTGTCAGCGCAGGGGCGCCCGGTTCTTTTTGTCAAGACCGACCTGTCC
GGTGCCCTGAATGAACTCCAGGACGAGGCAGCGCGGCTATCGTGGCTGGCCACGACGGGCGTTCCTTGCG
CAGCTGTGCTCGACGTTGTCACTGAAGCGGGAAGGGACTGGCTGCTATTGGGCGAAGTGCCGGGGCAGGA
TCTCCTGTCATCTCACCTTGCTCCTGCCGAGAAAGTATCCATCATGGCTGATGCAATGCGGCGGCTGCAT
ACGCTTGATCCGGCTACCTGCCCATTCGACCACCAAGCGAAACATCGCATCGAGCGAGCACGTACTCGGA
TGGAAGCCGGTCTTGTCGATCAGGATGATCTGGACGAAGAGCATCAGGGGCTCGCGCCAGCCGAACTGTT
CGCCAGGCTCAAGGCGCGGATGCCCGACGGCGAGGATCTCGTCGTGACCCACGGCGATGCCTGCTTGCCG
AATATCATGGTGGAAAATGGCCGCTTTTCTGGATTCATCGACTGTGGCCGGCTGGGTGTGGCGGACCGCT
ATCAGGACATAGCGTTGGCTACCCGTGATATTGCTGAAGAGCTTGGCGGCGAATGGGCTGACCGCTTCCT
CGTGCTTTACGGTATCGCCGCTCCCGATTCGCAGCGCATCGCCTTCTATCGCCTTCTTGACGAGTTCTTC
TAGTATGTAAGCCCTGTGCCTTCTAGTTGCCAGCCATCTGTTGTTTGCCCCTCCCCCGTGCCTTCCTTGA
CCCTGGAAGGTGCCACTCCCACTGTCCTTTCCTAATAAAATGAGGAAATTGCATCGCATTGTCTGAGTAG
GTGTCATTCTATTCTGGGGGGTGGGGTGGGGCAGGACAGCAAGGGGGAGGATTGGGAAGACAATAGCAGG
CATGCTGGGGATGCGGTGGGCTCTATGGTTAATTAACCAGTCAAGTCAGCTACTTGGCGAGATCGACTTG
TCTGGGTTTCGACTACGCTCAGAATTGCGTCAGTCAAGTTCGATCTGGTCCTTGCTATTGCACCCGTTCT
CCGATTACGAGTTTCATTTAAATCATGTGAGCAAAAGGCCAGCAAAAGGCCAGGAACCGTAAAAAGGCCG
CGTTGCTGGCGTTTTTCCATAGGCTCCGCCCCCCTGACGAGCATCACAAAAATCGACGCTCAAGTCAGAG
GTGGCGAAACCCGACAGGACTATAAAGATACCAGGCGTTTCCCCCTGGAAGCTCCCTCGTGCGCTCTCCT
GTTCCGACCCTGCCGCTTACCGGATACCTGTCCGCCTTTCTCCCTTCGGGAAGCGTGGCGCTTTCTCATA
GCTCACGCTGTAGGTATCTCAGTTCGGTGTAGGTCGTTCGCTCCAAGCTGGGCTGTGTGCACGAACCCCC
CGTTCAGCCCGACCGCTGCGCCTTATCCGGTAACTATCGTCTTGAGTCCAACCCGGTAAGACACGACTTA
TCGCCACTGGCAGCAGCCACTGGTAACAGGATTAGCAGAGCGAGGTATGTAGGCGGTGCTACAGAGTTCT
TGAAGTGGTGGCCTAACTACGGCTACACTAGAAGAACAGTATTTGGTATCTGCGCTCTGCTGAAGCCAGT
TACCTTCGGAAAAAGAGTTGGTAGCTCTTGATCCGGCAAACAAACCACCGCTGGTAGCGGTGGTTTTTTT
GTTTGCAAGCAGCAGATTACGCGCAGAAAAAAAGGATCTCAAGAAGATCCTTTGATCTTTTCTACGGGGT
CTGACGCTCAGTGGAACGAAAACTCACGTTAAGGGATTTTGGTCATGAGATTATCAAAAAGGATCTTCAC
CTAGATCCTTTTAAATTAAAAATGAAGTTTTAAATCAATCTAAAGTATATATGAGTAAACTTGGTCTGAC
AGTTACCAATGCTTAATCAGTGAGGCACCTATCTCAGCGATCTGTCTATTTCGTTCATCCATAGTTGCAT
TTAAATTTCCGAACTCTCCAAGGCCCTCGTCGGAAAATCTTCAAACCTTTCGTCCGATCCATCTTGCAGG
CTACCTCTCGAACGAACTATCGCAAGTCTCTTGGCCGGCCTTGCGCCTTGGCTATTGCTTGGCAGCGCCT
ATCGCCAGGTATTACTCCAATCCCGAATATCCGAGATCGGGATCACCCGAGAGAAGTTCAACCTACATCC
TCAATCCCGATCTATCCGAGATCCGAGGAATATCGAAATCGGGGCGCGCCTGGTGTACCGAGAACGATCC
TCTCAGTGCGAGTCTCGACGATCCATATCGTTGCTTGGCAGTCAGCCAGTCGGAATCCAGCTTGGGACCC
AGGAAGTCCAATCGTCAGATATTGTACTCAAGCCTGGTCACGGCAGCGTACCGATCTGTTTAAACCTAGA
TATTGATAGTCTGATCGGTCAACGTATAATCGAGTCCTAGCTTTTGCAAACATCTATCAAGAGACAGGAT
CAGCAGGAGGCTTTCGCATGAGTATTCAACATTTCCGTGTCGCCCTTATTCCCTTTTTTGCGGCATTTTG
CCTTCCTGTTTTTGCTCACCCAGAAACGCTGGTGAAAGTAAAAGATGCTGAAGATCAGTTGGGTGCGCGA
GTGGGTTACATCGAACTGGATCTCAACAGCGGTAAGATCCTTGAGAGTTTTCGCCCCGAAGAACGCTTTC
CAATGATGAGCACTTTTAAAGTTCTGCTATGTGGCGCGGTATTATCCCGTATTGACGCCGGGCAAGAGCA
ACTCGGTCGCCGCATACACTATTCTCAGAATGACTTGGTTGAGTATTCACCAGTCACAGAAAAGCATCTT
ACGGATGGCATGACAGTAAGAGAATTATGCAGTGCTGCCATAACCATGAGTGATAACACTGCGGCCAACT
TACTTCTGACAACGATTGGAGGACCGAAGGAGCTAACCGCTTTTTTGCACAACATGGGGGATCATGTAAC
TCGCCTTGATCGTTGGGAACCGGAGCTGAATGAAGCCATACCAAACGACGAGCGTGACACCACGATGCCT
GTAGCAATGGCAACAACCTTGCGTAAACTATTAACTGGCGAACTACTTACTCTAGCTTCCCGGCAACAGT
TGATAGACTGGATGGAGGCGGATAAAGTTGCAGGACCACTTCTGCGCTCGGCCCTTCCGGCTGGCTGGTT
TATTGCTGATAAATCTGGAGCCGGTGAGCGTGGGTCTCGCGGTATCATTGCAGCACTGGGGCCAGATGGT
AAGCCCTCCCGTATCGTAGTTATCTACACGACGGGGAGTCAGGCAACTATGGATGAACGAAATAGACAGA
TCGCTGAGATAGGTGCCTCACTGATTAAGCATTGGTAACCGATTCTAGGTGCATTGGCGCAGAAAAAAAT
GCCTGATGCGACGCTGCGCGTCTTATACTCCCACATATGCCAGATTCAGCAACGGATACGGCTTCCCCAA
CTTGCCCACTTCCATACGTGTCCTCCTTACCAGAAATTTATCCTTAAGATCCCGAATCGTTTAAACTCGA
CTCTGGCTCTATCGAATCTCCGTCGTTTCGAGCTTACGCGAACAGCCGTGGCGCTCATTTGCTCGTCGGG
CATCGAATCTCGTCAGCTATCGTCAGCTTACCTTTTTGGCAGCGATCGCGGCTCCCGACATCTTGGACCA
TTAGCTCCACAGGTATCTTCTTCCCTCTAGTGGTCATAACAGCAGCTTCAGCTACCTCTCAATTCAAAAA
ACCCCTCAAGACCCGTTTAGAGGCCCCAAGGGGTTATGCTATCAATCGTTGCGTTACACACACAAAAAAC
CAACACACATCCATCTTCGATGGATAGCGATTTTATTATCTAACTGCTGATCGAGTGTAGCCAGATCTAG
TAATCAATTACGGGGTCATTAGTTCATAGCCCATATATGGAGTTCCGCGTTACATAACTTACGGTAAATG
GCCCGCCTGGCTGACCGCCCAACGACCCCCGCCCATTGACGTCAATAATGACGTATGTTCCCATAGTAAC
GCCAATAGGGACTTTCCATTGACGTCAATGGGTGGAGTATTTACGGTAAACTGCCCACTTGGCAGTACAT
CAAGTGTATCATATGCCAAGTACGCCCCCTATTGACGTCAATGACGGTAAATGGCCCGCCTGGCATTATG
CCCAGTACATGACCTTATGGGACTTTCCTACTTGGCAGTACATCTACGTATTAGTCATCGCTATTACCAT
GCTGATGCGGTTTTGGCAGTACATCAATGGGCGTGGATAGCGGTTTGACTCACGGGGATTTCCAAGTCTC
CACCCCATTGACGTCAATGGGAGTTTGTTTTGGCACCAAAATCAACGGGACTTTCCAAAATGTCGTAACA
ACTCCGCCCCATTGACGCAAATGGGCGGTAGGCGTGTACGGTGGGAGGTCTATATAAGCAGAGCTGGTTT
AGTGAACCGTCAGATCGCCTGGAGACGCCATCCACGCTGTTTTGACCTCCATAGAAGACACCGGGACCGA
TCCAGCCTCCCCTCGAAGCTTACATGTGGTACCGAGCTCGGATCCTGAGAACTTCAGGGTGAGTCTATGG
GACCCTTGATGTTTTCTTTCCCCTTCTTTTCTATGGTTAAGTTCATGTCATAGGAAGGGGAGAAGTAACA
GGGTACACATATTGACCAAATCAGGGTAATTTTGCATTTGTAATTTTAAAAAATGCTTTCTTCTTTTAAT
ATACTTTTTTGTTTATCTTATTTCTAATACTTTCCCTAATCTCTTTCTTTCAGGGCAATAATGATACAAT
GTATCATGCCTCTTTGCACCATTCTAAAGAATAACAGTGATAATTTCTGGGTTAAGGCAATAGCAATATT
TCTGCATATAAATATTTCTGCATATAAATTGTAACTGATGTAAGAGGTTTCATATTGCTAATAGCAGCTA
CAATCCAGCTACCATTCTGCTTTTATTTTATGGTTGGGATAAGGCTGGATTATTCTGAGTCCAAGCTAGG
CCCTTTTGCTAATCATGTTCATACCTCTTATCTTCCTCCCACAGCTCCTGGGCAACGTGCTGGTCTGTGT
GCTGGCCCATCACTTTGGCAAAGGCGGCCGCC
